>Addgene plasmid #107618 | Gsp_opsin | addgene full sequence | sequence record 208373 | Addgene NGS Result
GTAAAACGACGGCCAGTCTTAAGCAAAAAACCCCTCAAGACCCGTTTAGAGGCCCCAAGGGGTTATGCTA
GGAAGTAATACGACTCACTATAGGGAGACCGGCAGATCTGATATCATCGATGAATTCGAGCTCCACCGCG
GTGGCGGCCGCTCTAGAACTAGTGGATCCACCGGTTCCATGGCTAGCGGCATTACCATCCCGCTTTAGTT
GGTTTGGGACAGAAAATCCTTGAAAATTCAACAGCTGATAATGCCTCACTCAGTAAATCACCATGGCATT
GGGATCCTGAATTTGAATCGATTGTTCATCCATATTGGAGAACTTTTGATATGGTTCCTGAAGTGTATCA
TTATTTAGTTGGAGTATACATCTCTATAGTTGGAATAGCGGGTGTTCTAGGAAATCTACTCGTTCTTTAT
ATATTTGCTAGTGCAAAAAGTTTGAGAACACCACCGAATATGTTTATTATGAGTTTAGCTATTGGAGATT
TGACATTCTCAGCTGTCAATGGATTCCCATTATTGACAATATCGAGTTTTAATCATCGATGGGCATGGGG
AAAATTAACATGTGAAATTTATGGATTTATTGGAGGACTTTTTGGTTTTATATCGATTAATACTATGGCT
CTCATTTCTTTGGACAGATATTTTGTAATAGCTCAACCGTTTCAAACCATGAAATCTTTGACTATTAAAA
GAGCAATTATTATGTTGGTTTTCGTTTGGCTTTATTCTTTGATCTGGTCAACTCCACCATTTTTTGGTTA
TGGAAATTATGTACCAGAAGGATTTCAAACTTCTTGTACTTTTGACTATTTGACACAATCCAAAGGAAAC
ATCATTTTTAATATTGGAATGTATATCGGAAATTTTGTGATTCCAGTTGGAACAATTATTTTTTGCTATT
ATCAAATCGTAAAAGCCGTTAGAGTTCACGAATTAGAAATGTTGAAAATGGCCCAGAAAATGAATGCTTC
ACATCCGACATCAATGAAAACTGGAGCCAAAAAAGCAGATGTTCAAGCTGCCAAAATTTCCATAATAATA
GTGTTTTTATATTTAATTTCATGGACTCCTTATGCGATAATTGCATTGATGGCTCTCACTGGTAGACGGG
ATCATTTGAATCCATACACTGCTGAATTACCGGTGCTCTTTGCAAAAACATCAGCTATGTACAATCCATT
TATTTATGCTATCAATCATCCGAAATTTAGAATCCAATTGGAGAAAAAATTCCCATGCTTAATATGCTGT
TGTCCACCTAAACCAAAAGAGAGAGATACAACGAGTGCTGCATCAGCAACAAAACCAAGTAAATATCAAA
GTGAGAAGGAAAGTTCTATGTCACAATTAGATTCTGAGGACGATAAACAAGCAACCGGGTAGAATTGGCC
GGGCCCGGTACCCAATTCGCCCTATAGTGAGTCGTATTACTTCCACATAACCCCTTGGGGCCTCTAAACG
GGTCTTGAGGGGTTTTTTGAGGATCCCCTATAGTGAGTCGTATTACATGGTCATAGCTGTTTCCTGGCAG
CTCTGGCCCGTGTCTCAAAATCTCTGATGTTACATTGCACAAGATAAAAATATATCATCATGAACAATAA
AACTGTCTGCTTACATAAACAGTAATACAAGGGGTGTTATGAGCCATATTCAACGGGAAACGTCGAGGCC
GCGATTAAATTCCAACATGGATGCTGATTTATATGGGTATAAATGGGCTCGCGATAATGTCGGGCAATCA
GGTGCGACAATCTATCGCTTGTATGGGAAGCCCGATGCGCCAGAGTTGTTTCTGAAACATGGCAAAGGTA
GCGTTGCCAATGATGTTACAGATGAGATGGTCAGACTAAACTGGCTGACGGAATTTATGCCTCTTCCGAC
CATCAAGCATTTTATCCGTACTCCTGATGATGCATGGTTACTCACCACTGCGATCCCCGGAAAAACAGCA
TTCCAGGTATTAGAAGAATATCCTGATTCAGGTGAAAATATTGTTGATGCGCTGGCAGTGTTCCTGCGCC
GGTTGCATTCGATTCCTGTTTGTAATTGTCCTTTTAACAGCGATCGCGTATTTCGTCTCGCTCAGGCGCA
ATCACGAATGAATAACGGTTTGGTTGATGCGAGTGATTTTGATGACGAGCGTAATGGCTGGCCTGTTGAA
CAAGTCTGGAAAGAAATGCATAAACTTTTGCCATTCTCACCGGATTCAGTCGTCACTCATGGTGATTTCT
CACTTGATAACCTTATTTTTGACGAGGGGAAATTAATAGGTTGTATTGATGTTGGACGAGTCGGAATCGC
AGACCGATACCAGGATCTTGCCATCCTATGGAACTGCCTCGGTGAGTTTTCTCCTTCATTACAGAAACGG
CTTTTTCAAAAATATGGTATTGATAATCCTGATATGAATAAATTGCAGTTTCATTTGATGCTCGATGAGT
TTTTCTAATCAGAATTGGTTAATTGGTTGTAACACTGGCAGAGCATTACGCTGACTTGACGGGACGGCGC
AAGCTCATGACCAAAATCCCTTAACGTGAGTTACGCGTCGTTCCACTGAGCGTCAGACCCCGTAGAAAAG
ATCAAAGGATCTTCTTGAGATCCTTTTTTTCTGCGCGTAATCTGCTGCTTGCAAACAAAAAAACCACCGC
TACCAGCGGTGGTTTGTTTGCCGGATCAAGAGCTACCAACTCTTTTTCCGAAGGTAACTGGCTTCAGCAG
AGCGCAGATACCAAATACTGTTCTTCTAGTGTAGCCGTAGTTAGGCCACCACTTCAAGAACTCTGTAGCA
CCGCCTACATACCTCGCTCTGCTAATCCTGTTACCAGTGGCTGCTGCCAGTGGCGATAAGTCGTGTCTTA
CCGGGTTGGACTCAAGACGATAGTTACCGGATAAGGCGCAGCGGTCGGGCTGAACGGGGGGTTCGTGCAC
ACAGCCCAGCTTGGAGCGAACGACCTACACCGAACTGAGATACCTACAGCGTGAGCTATGAGAAAGCGCC
ACGCTTCCCGAAGGGAGAAAGGCGGACAGGTATCCGGTAAGCGGCAGGGTCGGAACAGGAGAGCGCACGA
GGGAGCTTCCAGGGGGAAACGCCTGGTATCTTTATAGTCCTGTCGGGTTTCGCCACCTCTGACTTGAGCG
TCGATTTTTGTGATGCTCGTCAGGGGGGCGGAGCCTATGGAAAAACGCCAGCAACGCGGCCTTTTTACGG
TTCCTGGCCTTTTGCTGGCCTTTTGCTCACATGTTCTTTCCTGCGTTATCCCCTGATTCTGTGGATAACC
GTATTACCGCCTTTGAGTGAGCTGATACCGCTCGCCGCAGCCGAACGACCGAGCGCAGCGAGTCAGTGAG
CGAGGAAGCGGAAGAGCGCCCAATACGCAAACCGCCTCTCCCCGCGCGTTGGCCGATTCATTAATGCAGC
TGGCACGACAGGTTTCCCGACTGGAAAGCGGGCAGTGAGCGCAACGCAATTAATACGCGTACCGCTAGCC
AGGAAGAGTTTGTAGAAACGCAAAAAGGCCATCCGTCAGGATGGCCTTCTGCTTAGTTTGATGCCTGGCA
GTTTATGGCGGGCGTCCTGCCCGCCACCCTCCGGGCCGTTGCTTCACAACGTTCAAATCCGCTCCCGGCG
GATTTGTCCTACTCAGGAGAGCGTTCACCGACAAACAACAGATAAAACGAAAGGCCCAGTCTTCCGACTG
AGCCTTTCGTTTTATTTGATGCCTGGCAGTTCCCTACTCTCGCGTTAACGCTAGCATGGATGTTTTCCCA
GTCACGACGTT
Features (pLannotate 1.2.2; 12 found; start..end, strand, type, name):
     24..71      -  terminator     T7 terminator: transcription terminator for bacteriophage T7 RNA polymerase
     76..94      +  promoter       T7 promoter: promoter for bacteriophage T7 RNA polymerase
    128..174     +  misc_feature   MCS (fragment): pBluescript multiple cloning site
   1421..1439    -  promoter       T7 promoter: promoter for bacteriophage T7 RNA polymerase
   1446..1489    +  terminator     T7 terminator (fragment): transcription terminator for bacteriophage T7 RNA polymerase
   1497..1515    -  promoter       T7 promoter: promoter for bacteriophage T7 RNA polymerase
   1649..2458    +  CDS            KanR: aminoglycoside phosphotransferase; aph(3')-Ia; confers resistance to kanamycin in bacteria or G418 (Geneticin®) in eukaryotes
   2605..3193    +  rep_origin     ori: high-copy-number ColE1/pMB1/pBR322/pUC origin of replication
   3376..3468    +  CDS            lacI (fragment): lac repressor; lacI; The lac repressor binds to the lac operator to inhibit transcription in E. coli. This inhibition can be relieved by adding lactose or isopropyl-β-D-thiogalactopyranoside (IPTG).
   3523..3550    -  terminator     rrnB T2 terminator: transcription terminator T2 from the E. coli rrnB gene
   3682..3725    +  terminator     rrnB T1 terminator: Escherichia coli rrnB; transcription terminator T1 from the E. coli rrnB gene
   3772..17      -  CDS            lacZα (fragment) (across the origin): LacZα fragment of β-galactosidase; lacZ fragment
