[The description below was written by a language model from this plasmid's Addgene catalogue record and pLannotate feature annotations shown in this document.]
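Description:
Gsp_opsin is a small bacterial plasmid built on the pPR-T4P backbone, a vector designed for producing RNA for RNA interference and in situ hybridization experiments in planarians. It carries an opsin insert recorded as 1,329 bp, introduced by ligation-independent cloning. The catalogue lists the source species as "Giardia sp.", which sits oddly with the stated planarian purpose and the "Gsp" prefix; the record offers nothing further to resolve this, so the species field should be treated with caution. The sequenced record is 3,791 nt, somewhat less than the sum of the listed backbone and insert sizes. This may simply reflect loss of backbone sequence on cloning, but the record does not explain it.

The feature table does not annotate the insert itself, but it evidently occupies the unannotated region between a forward T7 promoter with a short pBluescript-type multiple cloning site fragment on one side and a reverse-oriented T7 promoter on the other. These convergent T7 promoters, each backed by an outward-flanking T7 terminator, allow both strands of the insert to be transcribed, giving double-stranded RNA for RNAi. The same region can serve as a template for strand-specific riboprobes for in situ hybridization. A third T7 promoter lies just beyond the downstream terminator fragment.

Propagation in E. coli relies on a high-copy ColE1/pUC-type origin and a kanamycin resistance gene (aph(3')-Ia). The remaining annotations are rrnB T1 and T2 terminators and small lacI and lacZα fragments, which appear to be backbone remnants rather than functional units. The associated publication concerns classroom activities on planarian regeneration and stem cell biology, suggesting the plasmid is intended as a teaching and research reagent.
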