Addgene plasmid #107618: Gsp_opsin
Purpose: In situ hybridization and RNAi studies in planarians
Depositing lab: Alejandro Sánchez. Depositing organization: Stowers Institute for Medical Research. Publication: Hands-On Classroom Activities for Exploring Regeneration and Stem Cell Biology with Planarians. Accorsi A, Williams MM, Ross EJ, Robb SMC, Elliott SA, Tu KC, Sanchez Alvarado A. The American Biology Teacher 79(3):208-223. Mar 2017. 10.1525/abt.2017.79.3.208.
Backbone
  Vector backbone: pPR-T4P
  Backbone size w/o insert (bp): 2636
  Vector type: RNAi ; In situ hybridization
Growth in bacteria
  Bacterial resistance: Kanamycin, 50 μg/mL
  Growth temperature: 37°C
  Growth strain: DH5alpha
  Copy number: Unknown
Gene/Insert
  Gene/Insert name: opsin
  Species: Giardia sp.
  Insert size (bp): 1329
  Cloning method: Ligation Independent Cloning
Terms and licenses: Academic/Nonprofit Terms; Industry Terms: Not Available to Industry
How to cite: Gsp_opsin was a gift from Alejandro Sánchez (Addgene plasmid # 107618 ; http://n2t.net/addgene:107618 ; RRID:Addgene_107618)
