>Addgene plasmid #107618 | Gsp_opsin | depositor full sequence | sequence record 202974 | Full Sequence
GCCTATTTCAGTGCTCATTCTCAAAGTGTAATAAAAATAAAATATCTAGTGTCAATAAAATTTAATAATT
TTTATTTAACTATTTTTGTTCGTTTTCATAAGCATCATTTGTATGTCCACTAGTTGCTTGTACTTTACTT
GTTTCAGTTGCTTGTTTATCGTCCTCAGAATCTAATTGTGACATAGAACTTTCCTTCTCACTTTGATATT
TACTTGGTTTTGTTGCTGATGCAGCACTCGTTGTATCTCTCTCTTTTGGTTTAGGTGGACAACAGCATAT
TAAGCATGGGAATTTTTTCTCCAATTGGATTCTAAATTTCGGATGATTGATAGCATAAATAAATGGATTG
TACATAGCTGATGTTTTTGCAAAGAGCACCGGTAATTCAGCAGTGTATGGATTCAAATGATCCCGTCTAC
CAGTGAGAGCCATCAATGCAATTATCGCATAAGGAGTCCATGAAATTAAATATAAAAACACTATTATTAT
GGAAATTTTGGCAGCTTGAACATCTGCTTTTTTGGCTCCAGTTTTCATTGATGTCGGATGTGAAGCATTC
ATTTTCTGGGCCATTTTCAACATTTCTAATTCGTGAACTCTAACGGCTTTTACGATTTGATAATAGCAAA
AAATAATTGTTCCAACTGGAATCACAAAATTTCCGATATACATTCCAATATTAAAAATGATGTTTCCTTT
GGATTGTGTCAAATAGTCAAAAGTACAAGAAGTTTGAAATCCTTCTGGTACATAATTTCCATAACCAAAA
AATGGTGGAGTTGACCAGATCAAAGAATAAAGCCAAACGAAAACCAACATAATAATTGCTCTTTTAATAG
TCAAAGATTTCATGGTTTGAAACGGTTGAGCTATTACAAAATATCTGTCCAAAGAAATGAGAGCCATAGT
ATTAATCGATATAAAACCAAAAAGTCCTCCAATAAATCCATAAATTTCACATGTTAATTTTCCCCATGCC
CATCGATGATTAAAACTCGATATTGTCAATAATGGGAATCCATTGACAGCTGAGAATGTCAAATCTCCAA
TAGCTAAACTCATAATAAACATATTCGGTGGTGTTCTCAAACTTTTTGCACTAGCAAATATATAAAGAAC
GAGTAGATTTCCTAGAACACCCGCTATTCCAACTATAGAGATGTATACTCCAACTAAATAATGATACACT
TCAGGAACCATATCAAAAGTTCTCCAATATGGATGAACAATCGATTCAAATTCAGGATCCCAATGCCATG
GTGATTTACTGAGTGAGGCATTATCAGCTGTTGAATTTTCAAGGATTTTCTGTCCCAAACCAACTAAAG
